Addgene plasmid #217921: pGEX-4T_CIP2A_1-560
Purpose: E. coli expression of GST-tagged CIP2A_1-560 protein
Depositing lab: Jukka Westermarck. Depositing organization: University of Turku.
Backbone
  Vector backbone: pGEX-4T-2
  Backbone size w/o insert (bp): 4966
  Vector type: Bacterial Expression
Growth in bacteria
  Bacterial resistance: Ampicillin, 100 μg/mL
  Growth temperature: 37°C
  Growth strain: DH5alpha
  Growth instructions: For E. coli overexpression, use BL21 cells
  Copy number: High Copy
Gene/Insert
  Gene/Insert name: CIP2A
  Species: H. sapiens (human)
  Entrez Gene: CIP2A (a.k.a. KIAA1524, NOCIVA, p90)
  Tag / fusion protein: GST (N terminal on backbone)
  Cloning method: Restriction Enzyme; 5′ cloning site EcoRI (unknown if destroyed); 3′ cloning site XhoI (unknown if destroyed)
  Sequencing primers: 5′ pGEX 5'; 3′ pGEX 3'
Terms and licenses: Academic/Nonprofit Terms; Industry Terms: Not Available to Industry
How to cite: pGEX-4T_CIP2A_1-560 was a gift from Jukka Westermarck (Addgene plasmid # 217921 ; http://n2t.net/addgene:217921 ; RRID:Addgene_217921)
