[The description below was written by a language model from this plasmid's Addgene catalogue record and pLannotate feature annotations shown in this document.]
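Description:
pGEX-4T_CIP2A_1-560 is a bacterial expression plasmid built on the pGEX-4T-2 backbone for producing a GST-tagged fragment of human CIP2A (also known as KIAA1524 or p90) in E. coli. The sequenced plasmid is 6,646 nt. It replicates from a high-copy ColE1/pMB1-type origin and is selected with ampicillin through the β-lactamase (AmpR) gene and its own promoter. Short annotated fragments of rop, the pBR322 bom region and E. coli yciV, together with a lac promoter/operator and lacZα segment downstream of lacI, are backbone remnants with no role in expression of the fusion.

The expression cassette is driven by the tac promoter, a strong trp/lac UV5 hybrid, followed by a lac operator. The plasmid also carries lacI under its own promoter, so the lac repressor keeps transcription off until it is relieved by IPTG. The open reading frame begins with Schistosoma japonicum glutathione S-transferase, supplied by the backbone as an N-terminal tag. After a short linker comes the CIP2A fragment, an annotated 1,680 nt coding segment consistent with the residues 1–560 in the plasmid name. The insert was cloned between EcoRI and XhoI, and the record does not say whether these sites survive. pGEX-4T vectors normally encode a thrombin cleavage site in the GST–insert linker, but this element is not annotated here.

CIP2A is described in the annotation as an oncoprotein that inhibits PP2A and stabilises MYC. The stated purpose is E. coli expression of the GST-tagged CIP2A 1–560 protein, and the GST tag would allow capture on glutathione resin for purification or pull-down binding experiments.
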