Features (pLannotate 1.2.2; 17 found; start..end, strand, type, name):
    182..210     +  promoter       tac promoter: strong E. coli promoter; hybrid between the trp and lac UV5 promoters
    218..234     +  protein_bind   lac operator: The lac repressor binds to the lac operator to inhibit transcription in E. coli. This inhibition can be relieved by adding lactose or isopropyl-β-D-thiogalactopyranoside (IPTG). lac repressor encoded by lacI
    257..910     +  CDS            GST26_SCHJA: Experimental evidence at protein level: Swiss-Prot protein existence level 1. GST isoenzymes appear to play a central role in the parasite detoxification system. Other functions are also suspected including a role in increasing the solubility of haematin in the parasite gut. From Schistosoma japonicum (Blood fluke).
    947..2626    +  CDS            CIP2A (fragment): CIP2A_HUMAN - Also known as KIAA1524. Experimental evidence at protein level: Swiss-Prot protein existence level 1. Oncoprotein that inhibits PP2A and stabilizes MYC in human malignancies. Promotes anchorage-independent cell growth and tumor formation. From Homo sapiens (Human).
   2662..2701    +  CDS            rop (fragment): Rop protein, which maintains plasmids at low copy number; rop
   2803..2843    +  misc_feature   bom (fragment): basis of mobility region from pBR322
   2948..3052    +  promoter       AmpR promoter: bla
   3053..3913    +  CDS            AmpR: β-lactamase; bla; confers resistance to ampicillin, carbenicillin, and related antibiotics
   4084..4672    +  rep_origin     ori: high-copy-number ColE1/pMB1/pBR322/pUC origin of replication
   4858..4909    -  misc_feature   bom (fragment): basis of mobility region from pBR322
   4916..4993    +  promoter       lacI promoter: lacI
   4994..6076    +  CDS            lacI: lac repressor; lacI; The lac repressor binds to the lac operator to inhibit transcription in E. coli. This inhibition can be relieved by adding lactose or isopropyl-β-D-thiogalactopyranoside (IPTG).
   6089..6110    +  protein_bind   CAP binding site: CAP binding activates transcription in the presence of cAMP. E. coli catabolite activator protein
   6125..6155    +  promoter       lac promoter: promoter for the E. coli lac operon
   6163..6179    +  protein_bind   lac operator: The lac repressor binds to the lac operator to inhibit transcription in E. coli. This inhibition can be relieved by adding lactose or isopropyl-β-D-thiogalactopyranoside (IPTG). lac repressor encoded by lacI
   6199..6372    +  CDS            lacZα: LacZα fragment of β-galactosidase; lacZ fragment
   6636..106     -  CDS            yciV (fragment) (across the origin): RNAAM_ECOLI - Also known as trpH From Escherichia coli (strain K12).
>Addgene plasmid #217921 | pGEX-4T_CIP2A_1-560 | addgene full sequence | sequence record 431066 | Addgene NGS Result
GCTTATCGACTGCACGGTGCACCAATGCTTCTGGCGTCAGGCAGCCATCGGAAGCTGTGGTATGGCTGTG
CAGGTCGTAAATCACTGCATAATTCGTGTCGCTCAAGGCGCACTCCCGTTCTGGATAATGTTTTTTGCGC
CGACATCATAACGGTTCTGGCAAATATTCTGAAATGAGCTGTTGACAATTAATCATCGGCTCGTATAATG
TGTGGAATTGTGAGCGGATAACAATTTCACACAGGAAACAGTATTCATGTCCCCTATACTAGGTTATTGG
AAAATTAAGGGCCTTGTGCAACCCACTCGACTTCTTTTGGAATATCTTGAAGAAAAATATGAAGAGCATT
TGTATGAGCGCGATGAAGGTGATAAATGGCGAAACAAAAAGTTTGAATTGGGTTTGGAGTTTCCCAATCT
TCCTTATTATATTGATGGTGATGTTAAATTAACACAGTCTATGGCCATCATACGTTATATAGCTGACAAG
CACAACATGTTGGGTGGTTGTCCAAAAGAGCGTGCAGAGATTTCAATGCTTGAAGGAGCGGTTTTGGATA
TTAGATACGGTGTTTCGAGAATTGCATATAGTAAAGACTTTGAAACTCTCAAAGTTGATTTTCTTAGCAA
GCTACCTGAAATGCTGAAAATGTTCGAAGATCGTTTATGTCATAAAACATATTTAAATGGTGATCATGTA
ACCCATCCTGACTTCATGTTGTATGACGCTCTTGATGTTGTTTTATACATGGACCCAATGTGCCTGGATG
CGTTCCCAAAATTAGTTTGTTTTAAAAAACGTATTGAAGCTATCCCACAAATTGATAAGTACTTGAAATC
CAGCAAGTATATAGCATGGCCTTTGCAGGGCTGGCAAGCCACGTTTGGTGGTGGCGACCATCCTCCAAAA
TCGGATCTGGTTCCGCGTGGATCCCCAGGAATTCCCATGGACTCCACTGCCTGCTTGAAGTCCTTGCTCC
TGACTGTCAGTCAGTACAAAGCCGTGAAGTCAGAGGCGAACGCCACTCAGCTTTTGCGGCACTTGGAGGT
AATTTCTGGACAGAAACTCACACGACTATTTACATCAAATCAGATATTAACAAGTGAATGCTTGAGTTGC
CTTGTAGAGCTACTTGAAGACCCCAACATAAGTGCTTCACTGATCTTAAGTATTATCGGTTTGCTGTCTC
AACTAGCAGTAGACATTGAAACCAGAGATTGTCTTCAGAATACATATAATCTGAATAGTGTGCTGGCGGG
AGTGGTTTGTCGGAGCAGCCACACTGATTCGGTGTTTTTGCAGTGCATTCAACTTCTACAGAAGTTAACA
TATAATGTCAAAATTTTCTATTCTGGTGCCAATATAGATGAATTAATTACGTTCCTGATAGATCACATTC
AATCTTCTGAAGATGAGTTAAAAATGCCTTGTCTAGGATTATTGGCAAATCTTTGTCGGCACAATCTTTC
TGTTCAAACGCACATAAAGACATTGAGTAATGTGAAATCTTTTTATCGAACTCTTATCACCTTGTTGGCC
CATAGTAGTTTAACTGTGGTTGTGTTTGCACTTTCAATATTATCCAGTTTGACATTAAATGAAGAGGTGG
GGGAAAAGCTATTCCATGCTCGAAACATTCATCAGACTTTTCAACTAATATTTAATATTCTCATAAACGG
TGATGGCACTCTAACTAGAAAGTATTCAGTTGACCTACTGATGGATCTCCTTAAGAATCCTAAAATTGCT
GATTATCTCACCAGATATGAGCACTTTTCTTCATGTCTTCACCAAGTATTAGGTCTTCTTAATGGAAAGG
ATCCTGATTCCTCTTCAAAGGTTTTAGAATTACTTCTTGCCTTCTGTTCAGTGACTCAGCTGCGCCATAT
GCTCACTCAGATGATGTTTGAACAGTCTCCACCTGGCAGCGCCACTCTGGGAAGCCATACTAAATGTTTA
GAACCTACTGTGGCTCTACTGCGCTGGTTAAGCCAACCTTTGGACGGATCAGAAAACTGTTCTGTTTTAG
CATTGGAGTTGTTCAAGGAAATATTTGAGGATGTCATAGATGCTGCTAACTGTTCCTCGGCTGATCGTTT
TGTGACCCTTCTGCTGCCTACAATCCTTGATCAACTTCAGTTCACAGAACAAAATCTAGATGAGGCTTTA
ACAAGAAAAAAATGTGAAAGGATTGCCAAGGCCATTGAAGTTTTGTTAACTCTCTGTGGAGATGATACAC
TAAAAATGCATATTGCAAAAATCTTGACAACTGTCAAGTGTACCACTCTTATAGAACAACAATTTACATA
TGGCAAGATTGACCTGGGATTTGGAACAAAGGTTGCAGATTCTGAATTATGCAAACTTGCTGCTGATGTA
ATTTTGAAAACTCTTGATTTGATTAACAAACTTAAACCATTGGTTCCTGGTATGGAAGTAAGCTTCTACA
AAATACTTCAGGACCCACGTTTGATTACTCCTTTGGCTTTTGCTTTAACGTCAGATAATAGAGAACAAGT
ACAGTCTGGACTGAGAATATTATTGGAGGCTGCTCCACTGCCAGATTTTCCTGCTTTAGTACTTGGAGAA
AGTATAGCAGCAAACAATGCCTATAGACAACAGGAATAACTCGAGCGGCCGCATCGTGACTGACTGACGA
TCTGCCTCGCGCGTTTCGGTGATGACGGTGAAAACCTCTGACACATGCAGCTCCCGGAGACGGTCACAGC
TTGTCTGTAAGCGGATGCCGGGAGCAGACAAGCCCGTCAGGGCGCGTCAGCGGGTGTTGGCGGGTGTCGG
GGCGCAGCCATGACCCAGTCACGTAGCGATAGCGGAGTGTATAATTCTTGAAGACGAAAGGGCCTCGTGA
TACGCCTATTTTTATAGGTTAATGTCATGATAATAATGGTTTCTTAGACGTCAGGTGGCACTTTTCGGGG
AAATGTGCGCGGAACCCCTATTTGTTTATTTTTCTAAATACATTCAAATATGTATCCGCTCATGAGACAA
TAACCCTGATAAATGCTTCAATAATATTGAAAAAGGAAGAGTATGAGTATTCAACATTTCCGTGTCGCCC
TTATTCCCTTTTTTGCGGCATTTTGCCTTCCTGTTTTTGCTCACCCAGAAACGCTGGTGAAAGTAAAAGA
TGCTGAAGATCAGTTGGGTGCACGAGTGGGTTACATCGAACTGGATCTCAACAGCGGTAAGATCCTTGAG
AGTTTTCGCCCCGAAGAACGTTTTCCAATGATGAGCACTTTTAAAGTTCTGCTATGTGGCGCGGTATTAT
CCCGTGTTGACGCCGGGCAAGAGCAACTCGGTCGCCGCATACACTATTCTCAGAATGACTTGGTTGAGTA
CTCACCAGTCACAGAAAAGCATCTTACGGATGGCATGACAGTAAGAGAATTATGCAGTGCTGCCATAACC
ATGAGTGATAACACTGCGGCCAACTTACTTCTGACAACGATCGGAGGACCGAAGGAGCTAACCGCTTTTT
TGCACAACATGGGGGATCATGTAACTCGCCTTGATCGTTGGGAACCGGAGCTGAATGAAGCCATACCAAA
CGACGAGCGTGACACCACGATGCCTGCAGCAATGGCAACAACGTTGCGCAAACTATTAACTGGCGAACTA
CTTACTCTAGCTTCCCGGCAACAATTAATAGACTGGATGGAGGCGGATAAAGTTGCAGGACCACTTCTGC
GCTCGGCCCTTCCGGCTGGCTGGTTTATTGCTGATAAATCTGGAGCCGGTGAGCGTGGGTCTCGCGGTAT
CATTGCAGCACTGGGGCCAGATGGTAAGCCCTCCCGTATCGTAGTTATCTACACGACGGGGAGTCAGGCA
ACTATGGATGAACGAAATAGACAGATCGCTGAGATAGGTGCCTCACTGATTAAGCATTGGTAACTGTCAG
ACCAAGTTTACTCATATATACTTTAGATTGATTTAAAACTTCATTTTTAATTTAAAAGGATCTAGGTGAA
GATCCTTTTTGATAATCTCATGACCAAAATCCCTTAACGTGAGTTTTCGTTCCACTGAGCGTCAGACCCC
GTAGAAAAGATCAAAGGATCTTCTTGAGATCCTTTTTTTCTGCGCGTAATCTGCTGCTTGCAAACAAAAA
AACCACCGCTACCAGCGGTGGTTTGTTTGCCGGATCAAGAGCTACCAACTCTTTTTCCGAAGGTAACTGG
CTTCAGCAGAGCGCAGATACCAAATACTGTCCTTCTAGTGTAGCCGTAGTTAGGCCACCACTTCAAGAAC
TCTGTAGCACCGCCTACATACCTCGCTCTGCTAATCCTGTTACCAGTGGCTGCTGCCAGTGGCGATAAGT
CGTGTCTTACCGGGTTGGACTCAAGACGATAGTTACCGGATAAGGCGCAGCGGTCGGGCTGAACGGGGGG
TTCGTGCACACAGCCCAGCTTGGAGCGAACGACCTACACCGAACTGAGATACCTACAGCGTGAGCTATGA
GAAAGCGCCACGCTTCCCGAAGGGAGAAAGGCGGACAGGTATCCGGTAAGCGGCAGGGTCGGAACAGGAG
AGCGCACGAGGGAGCTTCCAGGGGGAAACGCCTGGTATCTTTATAGTCCTGTCGGGTTTCGCCACCTCTG
ACTTGAGCGTCGATTTTTGTGATGCTCGTCAGGGGGGCGGAGCCTATGGAAAAACGCCAGCAACGCGGCC
TTTTTACGGTTCCTGGCCTTTTGCTGGCCTTTTGCTCACATGTTCTTTCCTGCGTTATCCCCTGATTCTG
TGGATAACCGTATTACCGCCTTTGAGTGAGCTGATACCGCTCGCCGCAGCCGAACGACCGAGCGCAGCGA
GTCAGTGAGCGAGGAAGCGGAAGAGCGCCTGATGCGGTATTTTCTCCTTACGCATCTGTGCGGTATTTCA
CACCGCATAAATTCCGACACCATCGAATGGCGCAAAACCTTTCGCGGTATGGCATGATAGCGCCCGGAAG
AGAGTCAATTCAGGGTGGTGAATGTGAAACCAGTAACGTTATACGATGTCGCAGAGTATGCCGGTGTCTC
TTATCAGACCGTTTCCCGCGTGGTGAACCAGGCCAGCCACGTTTCTGCGAAAACGCGGGAAAAAGTGGAA
GCGGCGATGGCGGAGCTGAATTACATTCCCAACCGCGTGGCACAACAACTGGCGGGCAAACAGTCGTTGC
TGATTGGCGTTGCCACCTCCAGTCTGGCCCTGCACGCGCCGTCGCAAATTGTCGCGGCGATTAAATCTCG
CGCCGATCAACTGGGTGCCAGCGTGGTGGTGTCGATGGTAGAACGAAGCGGCGTCGAAGCCTGTAAAGCG
GCGGTGCACAATCTTCTCGCGCAACGCGTCAGTGGGCTGATCATTAACTATCCGCTGGATGACCAGGATG
CCATTGCTGTGGAAGCTGCCTGCACTAATGTTCCGGCGTTATTTCTTGATGTCTCTGACCAGACACCCAT
CAACAGTATTATTTTCTCCCATGAAGACGGTACGCGACTGGGCGTGGAGCATCTGGTCGCATTGGGTCAC
CAGCAAATCGCGCTGTTAGCGGGCCCATTAAGTTCTGTCTCGGCGCGTCTGCGTCTGGCTGGCTGGCATA
AATATCTCACTCGCAATCAAATTCAGCCGATAGCGGAACGGGAAGGCGACTGGAGTGCCATGTCCGGTTT
TCAACAAACCATGCAAATGCTGAATGAGGGCATCGTTCCCACTGCGATGCTGGTTGCCAACGATCAGATG
GCGCTGGGCGCAATGCGCGCCATTACCGAGTCCGGGCTGCGCGTTGGTGCGGATATCTCGGTAGTGGGAT
ACGACGATACCGAAGACAGCTCATGTTATATCCCGCCGTTAACCACCATCAAACAGGATTTTCGCCTGCT
GGGGCAAACCAGCGTGGACCGCTTGCTGCAACTCTCTCAGGGCCAGGCGGTGAAGGGCAATCAGCTGTTG
CCCGTCTCACTGGTGAAAAGAAAAACCACCCTGGCGCCCAATACGCAAACCGCCTCTCCCCGCGCGTTGG
CCGATTCATTAATGCAGCTGGCACGACAGGTTTCCCGACTGGAAAGCGGGCAGTGAGCGCAACGCAATTA
ATGTAAGTTAGCTCACTCATTAGGCACCCCAGGCTTTACACTTTATGCTTCCGGCTCGTATGTTGTGTGG
AATTGTGAGCGGATAACAATTTCACACAGGAAACAGCTATGACCATGATTACGGATTCACTGGCCGTCGT
TTTACAACGTCGTGACTGGGAAAACCCTGGCGTTACCCAACTTAATCGCCTTGCAGCACATCCCCCTTTC
GCCAGCTGGCGTAATAGCGAAGAGGCCCGCACCGATCGCCCTTCCCAACAGTTGCGCAGCCTGAATGGCG
AATGGCGCTTTGCCTGGTTTCCGGCACCAGAAGCGGTGCCGGAAAGCTGGCTGGAGTGCGATCTTCCTGA
GGCCGATACTGTCGTCGTCCCCTCAAACTGGCAGATGCACGGTTACGATGCGCCCATCTACACCAACGTG
ACCTATCCCATTACGGTCAATCCGCCGTTTGTTCCCACGGAGAATCCGACGGGTTGTTACTCGCTCACAT
TTAATGTTGATGAAAGCTGGCTACAGGAAGGCCAGACGCGAATTATTTTTGATGGCGTTGGAATTA
